>Addgene plasmid #48375 | pFUSB4_AACT | depositor full sequence | sequence record 70075 | Full Sequence
ATGTTTTCCCAGTCACGACGTTGTAAAACGACGGCCAGTCTTAAGCGTCTCATGGCCTGACCCCGGACCA
AGTGGTGGCCTATCGCCAGCAACATTGGCGGCAAGCAAGCGCTCGAAACGGTGCAGCGGCTGTTGCCGGT
GCTGTGCCAGGACCATGGCCTGACCCCGGACCAAGTGGTGGCTATCGCCAGCAACATTGGCGGCAAGCAA
GCGCTCGAAACGGTGCAGCGGCTGTTGCCGGTGCTGTGCCAGGACCATGGCCTGACTCCGGACCAAGTGG
TGGCTATCGCCAGCCACGATGGCGGCAAGCAAGCGCTCGAAACGGTGCAGCGGCTGTTGCCGGTGCTGTG
CCAGGACCATGGCCTGACCCCGGACCAAGTGGTGGCTATCGCCAGCAACGGTGGCGGCAAGCAAGCGCTC
GAAACGGTGCAGCGGCTGTTGCCGGTGCTGTGCCAGGACCATGGCCTGACCCCGGACCAAGTGGTGGCTA
TCGAGACGTCTAGACCAGCCAGGACAGAAATGCCTCGACTTCGCTGCTACCCAAGGTTGCCGGGTGACGC
ACACCGTGGAAACGGATGAAGGCACGAACCCAGTGGACATAAGCCTGTTCGGTTCGTAAGCTGTAATGCA
AGTAGCGTATGCGCTCACGCAACTGGTCCAGAACCTTGACCGAACGCAGCGGTGGTAACGGCGCAGTGGC
GGTTTTCATGGCTTGTTATGACTGTTTTTTTGGGGTACAGTCTATGCCTCGGGCATCCAAGCAGCAAGCG
CGTTACGCCGTGGGTCGATGTTTGATGTTATGGAGCAGCAACGATGTTACGCAGCAGGGCAGTCGCCCTA
AAACAAAGTTAAACATTATGAGGGAAGCGGTGATCGCCGAAGTATCGACTCAACTATCAGAGGTAGTTGG
CGTCATCGAGCGCCATCTCGAACCGACGTTGCTGGCCGTACATTTGTACGGCTCCGCAGTGGATGGCGGC
CTGAAGCCACACAGTGATATTGATTTGCTGGTTACGGTGACCGTAAGGCTTGATGAAACAACGCGGCGAG
CTTTGATCAACGACCTTTTGGAAACTTCGGCTTCCCCTGGAGAGAGCGAGATTCTCCGCGCTGTAGAAGT
CACCATTGTTGTGCACGACGACATCATTCCGTGGCGTTATCCAGCTAAGCGCGAACTGCAATTTGGAGAA
TGGCAGCGCAATGACATTCTTGCAGGTATCTTCGAGCCAGCCACGATCGACATTGATCTGGCTATCTTGC
TGACAAAAGCAAGAGAACATAGCGTTGCCTTGGTAGGTCCAGCGGCGGAGGAACTCTTTGATCCGGTTCC
TGAACAGGATCTATTTGAGGCGCTAAATGAAACCTTAACGCTATGGAACTCGCCGCCCGACTGGGCTGGC
GATGAGCGAAATGTAGTGCTTACGTTGTCCCGCATTTGGTACAGCGCAGTAACCGGCAAAATCGCGCCGA
AGGATGTCGCTGCCGACTGGGCAATGGAGCGCCTGCCGGCCCAGTATCAGCCCGTCATACTTGAAGCTAG
ACAGGCTTATCTTGGACAAGAAGAAGATCGCTTGGCCTCGCGCGCAGATCAGTTGGAAGAATTTGTCCAC
TACGTGAAAGGCGAGATCACCAAGGTAGTCGGCAAATAACCCTCGAGCCACCCATGACCAAAATCCCTTA
ACGTGAGTTACGCGTCGTTCCACTGAGCGTCAGACCCCGTAGAAAAGATCAAAGGATCTTCTTGAGATCC
TTTTTTTCTGCGCGTAATCTGCTGCTTGCAAACAAAAAAACCACCGCTACCAGCGGTGGTTTGTTTGCCG
GATCAAGAGCTACCAACTCTTTTTCCGAAGGTAACTGGCTTCAGCAGAGCGCAGATACCAAATACTGTCC
TTCTAGTGTAGCCGTAGTTAGGCCACCACTTCAAGAACTCTGTAGCACCGCCTACATACCTCGCTCTGCT
AATCCTGTTACCAGTGGCTGCTGCCAGTGGCGATAAGTCGTGTCTTACCGGGTTGGACTCAAGACGATAG
TTACCGGATAAGGCGCAGCGGTCGGGCTGAACGGGGGGTTCGTGCACACAGCCCAGCTTGGAGCGAACGA
CCTACACCGAACTGAGATACCTACAGCGTGAGCATTGAGAAAGCGCCACGCTTCCCGAAGGGAGAAAGGC
GGACAGGTATCCGGTAAGCGGCAGGGTCGGAACAGGAGAGCGCACGAGGGAGCTTCCAGGGGGAAACGCC
TGGTATCTTTATAGTCCTGTCGGGTTTCGCCACCTCTGACTTGAGCGTCGATTTTTGTGATGCTCGTCAG
GGGGGCGGAGCCTATGGAAAAACGCCAGCAACGCGGCCTTTTTACGGTTCCTGGCCTTTTGCTGGCCTTT
TGCTCACATGTTCTTTCCTGCGTTATCCCCTGATTCTGTGGATAACCGTATTACCGCCTTTGAGTGAGCT
GATACCGCTCGCCGCAGCCGAACGACCGAGCGCAGCGAGTCAGTGAGCGAGGAAGCGGAAGAGCGCCCAA
TACGCAAACCGCCTCTCCCCGCGCGTTGGCCGATTCATTAATGCAGCTGGCACGACAGGTTTCCCGACTG
GAAAGCGGGCAGTGAGCGCAACGCAATTAATACGCGTACCGCTAGCCAGGAAGAGTTTGTAGAAACGCAA
AAAGGCCATCCGTCAGGATGGCCTTCTGCTTAGTTTGATGCCTGGCAGTTTATGGCGGGCGTCCTGCCCG
CCACCCTCCGGGCCGTTGCTTCACAACGTTCAAATCCGCTCCCGGCGGATTTGTCCTACTCAGGAGAGCG
TTCACCGACAAACAACAGATAAAACGAAAGGCCCAGTCTTCCGACTGAGCCTTTCGTTTTATTTGATGCC
TGGCAGTTCCCTACTCTCGCGTTAACGCTAGCATGG
Features (pLannotate 1.2.2; 8 found; start..end, strand, type, name):
      3..39      -  CDS            lacZα (fragment): LacZα fragment of β-galactosidase; lacZ fragment
    596..619     +  promoter       Pc promoter (fragment): intI1 (promoter lies within the coding sequence); class 1 integron promoter
    795..851     +  CDS            GmR (fragment): gentamycin acetyltransferase; aacC1; confers resistance to gentamycin
    858..1649    +  CDS            SmR: aminoglycoside adenylyltransferase (Murphy, 1985); aadA; confers resistance to spectinomycin and streptomycin
   1742..2330    +  rep_origin     ori: high-copy-number ColE1/pMB1/pBR322/pUC origin of replication
   2513..2605    +  CDS            lacI (fragment): lac repressor; lacI; The lac repressor binds to the lac operator to inhibit transcription in E. coli. This inhibition can be relieved by adding lactose or isopropyl-β-D-thiogalactopyranoside (IPTG).
   2660..2687    -  terminator     rrnB T2 terminator: transcription terminator T2 from the E. coli rrnB gene
   2819..2862    +  terminator     rrnB T1 terminator: Escherichia coli rrnB; transcription terminator T1 from the E. coli rrnB gene
