[The description below was written by a language model from this plasmid's Addgene catalogue record and pLannotate feature annotations shown in this document.]
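Description:
pFUSB4_AACT is a small (about 2.9 kb) bacterial intermediate plasmid for Golden Gate assembly of TAL effector nucleases, built on the pFUS_B4 array vector. Although it is catalogued under mammalian expression and TALEN, the annotated features show no eukaryotic promoter, nuclease domain or polyadenylation signal. It therefore looks like a cloning module rather than a plasmid that is itself expressed in cells. It replicates in E. coli from a high-copy ColE1/pUC-type origin and is selected with spectinomycin through the aadA aminoglycoside adenylyltransferase gene. That gene lies downstream of a fragment of a class 1 integron Pc promoter and a remnant of a gentamicin resistance gene, which suggests an integron-derived resistance cassette. Short lacZα and lacI fragments and the rrnB T1 and T2 terminators are backbone remnants. The truncated lacZα is consistent with a blue/white screening cassette having been replaced during Golden Gate cloning, although the record does not say so.

The insert is a synthetic, preassembled array of four TAL effector repeats with the repeat-variable diresidues NI, NI, HD and NG. Under the standard TALE code these recognise A, A, C and T, which accounts for the plasmid name. The automated annotation does not label the repeat array itself, so its exact position is not given; it presumably sits in the unannotated region near the lacZα remnant. The associated work describes a simplified 15-RVD GoldyTALEN design for in vivo genome engineering. Ready-made four-repeat blocks like this one are likely meant to be combined with other repeat modules in a later Golden Gate step that places the full array in a final TALEN expression backbone, reducing the number of parts needed to build each custom nuclease.
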