Addgene plasmid #48375: pFUSB4_AACT
Depositing lab: Stephen Ekker. Depositing organization: Mayo Foundation for Medical Education and Research. Publication: High Efficiency In Vivo Genome Engineering with a Simplified 15-RVD GoldyTALEN Design. Ma AC, Lee HB, Clark KJ, Ekker SC. PLoS One. 2013 May 29;8(5):e65259. doi: 10.1371/journal.pone.0065259. Print 2013. PubMed 23734242.
Backbone
  Vector backbone: pFUS_B4
  Vector type: Mammalian Expression, TALEN
Growth in bacteria
  Bacterial resistance: Spectinomycin, 50 μg/mL
  Growth temperature: 37°C
  Growth strain: Top10
  Copy number: Unknown
Gene/Insert
  Gene/Insert name: RVD sequence: NI NI HD NG
  Species: Synthetic
  Cloning method: Unknown
  Sequencing primers: 5′ ttgatgcctggcagttccct; 3′ cgaaccgaacaggcttatgt
Terms and licenses: Academic/Nonprofit Terms; Industry Terms: Not Available to Industry
Depositor comments: Plasmid was created using Golden Gate cloning.
How to cite: pFUSB4_AACT was a gift from Stephen Ekker (Addgene plasmid # 48375 ; http://n2t.net/addgene:48375 ; RRID:Addgene_48375)
