>Addgene plasmid #48375 | pFUSB4_AACT | addgene partial sequence | sequence record 70828 | pCR8_F1 5'-ttgatgcctggcagttccct-3'
TCACGACGTTGTAAAACGACGGCCAGTCTTAAGCGTCTCATGGCCTGACCCCGGACCAAGTGGTGGCTAT
CGCCAGCAACATTGGCGGCAAGCAAGCGCTCGAAACGGTGCAGCGGCTGTTGCCGGTGCTGTGCCAGGAC
CATGGCCTGACCCCGGACCAAGTGGTGGCTATCGCCAGCAACATTGGCGGCAAGCAAGCGCTCGAAACGG
TGCAGCGGCTGTTGCCGGTGCTGTGCCAGGACCATGGCCTGACTCCGGACCAAGTGGTGGCTATCGCCAG
CCACGATGGCGGCAAGCAAGCGCTCGAAACGGTGCAGCGGCTGTTGCCGGTGCTGTGCCAGGACCATGGC
CTGACCCCGGACCAAGTGGTGGCTATCGCCAGCAACGGTGGCGGCAAGCAAGCGCTCGAAACGGTGCAGC
GGCTGTTGCCGGTGCTGTGCCAGGACCATGGCCTGACCCCGGACCAAGTGGTGGCTATCGAGACGTCTAG
ACCAGCCAGGACAGAAATGCCTCGACTTCGCTGCTACCCAAGGTTGCCGGGTGACGCACACCGTGGAAAC
GGATGAAGGCACGAACCCAGTGGACATAAGCCTGTTCGGTTCGTAAGCTGTAATGCAAGTAGCGTATGCG
CTCACGCAACTGGTCCAGAACCTTGACCGAACGCAGCGGTGGTAACGGCGCAGTGGCGGTTTTCATGGCT
TGTTATGACTGTTTTTTTGGGGTACAGTCTATGCCTCGGGCATCCAAGCAGCAAGCGCGTTACGCCGTGG
GTCGATGTTTGATGTTATGGAGCAGCAACGATGTTACGCAGCA
